>Addgene plasmid #186640 | pJMH058 | addgene full sequence | sequence record 377053 | Addgene NGS Result
TCGCGCGTTTCGGTGATGACGGTGAAAACCTCTGACACATGCAGCTCCCGGAGACGGTCACAGCTTGTCT
GTAAGCGGATGCCGGGAGCAGACAAGCCCGTCAGGGCGCGTCAGCGGGTGTTGGCGGGTGTCGGGGCTGG
CTTAACTATGCGGCATCAGAGCAGATTGTACTGAGAGTGCACCATATGCGGTGTGAAATACCGCACAGAT
GCGTAAGGAGAAAATACCGCATCAGGCGCCATTCGCCATTCAGGCTGCGCAACTGTTGGGAAGGGCGATC
GGTGCGGGCCTCTTCGCTATTACGCCAGCTGGCGAAAGGGGGATGTGCTGCAAGGCGATTAAGTTGGGTA
ACGCCAGGGTTTTCCCAGTCACGACGTTGTAAAACGACGGCCAGTGGAATCTTGTGCGAATTGAGGTAAC
CTCAGATCCTATCCTTGAGGTTGATTGCGTATTTCTGGGGAAAACGGAGTTTCCTCGGCCCTATAATGAA
ACTGATAAGGAGGAAGATTGATGCGAAAATACATCATTTTTCGGGCTGATAAGGGTGAACCTGGTTGGAA
AGAACGTAAACTCCAACATACCCAGGGTTTAACTAGAATTTTGGCTGAACATTTCGACTCTTCTGATCAA
CCTATTCCTGAGTTGGGATATCGACCGAGGGAGTTTATTCGTATTGATGGGTTGCATAATCCCACTGAAC
ATGGCTACAGCACCCATTATCGTCAGGGTGACTGGGAAGTAACTAGGGTAGAAAGTTACTCTCCTGATGT
GTCTATGGCTGAGTTTGATATGATCGTGATTTGCTTTTGCAAATATAGCCCTGTTAATGGTCCTGTGCAA
CCTATGCCAGAGCGTCGAGTGTCTGTAGATGGGTTCGCTGGGGATGAGAAGCGGTTGGAGCAATGGCACG
AGTCCCAAAAGAAACCGACTGAGGTTTAGTTGGTCCCCGGTTTGCTTATTTGACTAGCCAGATTCGCCAC
GACAACAGAACCGCCAGCAGGGAAGAGGGGAATAGAACCGCGAAAAGAGCGATCGCATTGGTTTCGGGAA
TGGCGAAATTTGGCCCGCCATATTTGATCAGTAAGGATAGCCCTAGGGATAGGATCAGGATTTTGGCCAC
CAATAACAGTTTGTTGTCCATTTATATATAGGATGCGATGGGATGCGATCGCCTATATTTTACCAATTGG
TGGCGGCCTTAACCCCCTAAGCCCTATGTCTGACACCCAGTCACCCCAACCGCCTTAGTCGGTATTCCCC
ACTGGGTGGGCGATACACGATTTCCCGGAAAAATTGAAAAAAAATTTTGTGGCAGGTGATATGATTTGCG
ATCGAGGTGGGTAAGTTAGAACTACAGAAAACAAATAACCTCATTTCACCCCGAGGAGAACGAATTATGA
GAGAAGCTGTGATCGCCGAGGTTTCAACACAGTTATCCGAAGTTGTAGGGGTTATCGAACGACATTTAGA
GCCAACCTTATTGGCGGTACACTTGTATGGTTCAGCTGTCGATGGAGGCCTTAAACCCCATTCCGATATT
GACCTTCTGGTCACTGTGACAGTTAGACTTGATGAAACCACTAGAAGGGCCCTGATCAATGACTTATTAG
AAACTTCTGCAAGTCCTGGTGAAAGTGAGATATTGAGGGCGGTAGAAGTCACAATTGTCGTGCACGATGA
CATTATCCCCTGGAGATACCCCGCTAAAAGGGAACTGCAATTTGGAGAGTGGCAGCGAAACGATATTCTA
GCAGGCATATTCGAACCTGCGACTATCGATATTGACCTTGCTATACTGTTGACAAAAGCCCGCGAGCATT
CTGTGGCACTAGTTGGACCGGCTGCCGAAGAATTATTTGATCCTGTTCCGGAACAAGACCTTTTCGAAGC
ACTGAATGAGACCCTAACTCTCTGGAACAGTCCACCCGATTGGGCCGGAGACGAGCGGAATGTTGTATTA
ACCTTGAGCCGAATCTGGTATTCGGCGGTGACTGGCAAAATAGCTCCAAAAGATGTTGCAGCGGACTGGG
CTATGGAAAGGTTACCTGCACAATATCAGCCGGTTATACTAGAGGCACGGCAAGCGTACCTCGGGCAGGA
AGAGGATCGCTTAGCTTCAAGAGCCGACCAATTGGAAGAGTTCGTACACTACGTCAAAGGGGAAATTACC
AAAGTCGTGGGTAAATAATGTCTAACAATTCGTTCAAGCCGACGCCGCTTCGCGGCGCGGCTTAACTCAA
GCGTTAGATGCACTAAGCACATAATTGCTCACAGCCAAACTATCAGGTCAAGTCTGCTTTTATTATTTTT
AAGCGTGCATAATAAGCCCTACACAAATTGGGAGATATATCATGAAAGGCTGGCTTTTTCTTGTTATCGC
AATAGTTGGCGAAGTAATCGCAACATCCGCATTAAAATCTAGCGAGGGCTTTACTAAGCTGATCCGGCTG
CGGGATTATCCCACGGTTCAAGGGGTGGTGGTATTTTTGGCCGTTATTGTGGTGGCGGCTAGTTTGGCGA
TCGATATTTTGAATGCTTGTATTGACCCACGGATTCGCTATTAATTCCCTGTCAGAAAATATACTTAGTT
ATTAATACTTAGTTATTTTTCTTAATAAATTTTAACAAACCAAAGGGCGTTGGCAGTGTATAAAGGATAT
TTGAAGGGGTGAGAAGGAAGGCGAATGTTGATTTATGAAGTTTGATTAACATTTGTATCAAAATATAAAA
TTCTTCTCATAAACCCTGTACAATCTTTTAAGATTTCGGAAAGTGTTCTAGGATACTGAAGAAATGAACC
ACGGGGCAATTGTTAAAAGCCTTTGTCGATGGTTCGCCCCGGAAGGGGTCTTAGGAGGTGACACCGATGG
ATTGATTGTCGTGATCATTCATGGTGTGTCCAATCCCAACTCAACTCTAAGCAAGTCAACAAGTAGGAGA
TAAATCCATGGTATCTAAAGGTGAAGAGCTGTTTACCGGAGTTGTACCCATTTTAGTTGAATTGGATGGC
GACGTAAACGGGCATAAATTCTCAGTCTCCGGGGAAGGAGAGGGAGATGCAACTTATGGCAAACTAACAC
TCAAATTTATCTGTACCACTGGGAAACTACCAGTCCCCTGGCCTACTCTCGTGACAACCTTTGGCTATGG
GTTACAATGCTTCGCAAGGTATCCAGATCACATGAAACAGCACGACTTTTTCAAATCAGCGATGCCTGAA
GGCTACGTTCAAGAGCGAACAATATTTTTCAAAGATGACGGAAACTACAAAACAAGAGCGGAAGTTAGGT
TTGAGGGTGATACCCTGGTAAACCGCATCGAATTGAAAGGAATCGATTTCAAAGAGGACGGTAACATACT
TGGACATAAACTGGAATACAACTACAACTCGCACAACGTCTACATCATGGCTGATAAACAGAAAAATGGT
ATCAAAGTGAACTTCAAAATCAGACATAACATCGAGGATGGGTCAGTTCAGTTAGCCGACCACTACCAAC
AGAATACTCCGATCGGTGATGGACCGGTTTTATTGCCAGACAACCATTATCTTTCTTACCAGAGTGCTCT
GAGCAAAGATCCTAATGAAAAACGGGACCACATGGTCCTTCTGGAGTTTGTGACCGCTGCCGGCATTACT
CTAGGGATGGATGAACTCTATAAATAACAGATAATCTAGCAGTTTAGGTTTCAGATGGAGTCAGCTAGGG
TCTTTAACCCCATCGTCAACTATAAGATGGAGAGATGGCATACGGTGACACTGTTAAAGCCATAACTATA
TTGCTCTTGTTGATAAAATCAGAAACTGAGGCCACTTGAGAGTATTGTAAATAGGTAGTACAGTAGTGCT
ACCTATTTTGTTTTAAAATAACTAATTGAGTTTATCGCTGGGACTATGGTTGATAATCAGATGTCGGAAA
AGCAGAATATTTTATCAGCAGAAGCTGATATTTACTTGCATAAAAGGGATTATCAACAAGCAGCCATTTT
ATATGAACAAGCCATCAATCTCAATCCCGACTATAAATATAATTACTGGAAACTGGGGTTAACCCTGCTG
CTACAGGAGCGGGAGGAAGAAGCCCAGACCACCTGGCTGGTGGCGATGAGTGATGGAGACCCAGAACAGA
TTGACCAGTGGACGATAGACTTACTCGAGGTGCTATCATCAGAAGCCGATGCACGAACCTCCGCCGAAGA
CTATTCCGTGGCTTGGGGGATTCGCCAACACATTTTAGAAATAAACCCCCATGGTATTGATAATATATTA
AAGTTAATTGATTTGTCAATTACCCTGACAACCTATACCGGAAATGAGATCGCAGAATATGGACTGGTTC
CCTTACTGCAACAGGAGTCCATCAATGTCAATCCAGATTTACTACTGCACCTGTGGAAAAAACTCCTAGT
TGTAGATGCAATTAATCCCCTATCTCTGGAATTGGGAGAGGCGGTGATTAACCATCTTGGTGAGCAACCG
GAGTTTGTCACTAGCTTAATCCCTAAATTATACGATATTGCCTATTCCTTTGGTGAAATAGGTATAGCCA
AGGGCTATGGAGAGTTGTTGTTGAACCTGGCACCGCATCATCAAGAGTTGCTGAGGGCTCTGGCTCAATT
TTGTATTCAATTAACCGAGTATGACCATGGCATTGAATATGCCAGACTGGCGTAATCATGGTCATAGCTG
TTTCCTGTGTGAAATTGTTATCCGCTCACAATTCCACACAACATACGAGCCGGAAGCATAAAGTGTAAAG
CCTGGGGTGCCTAATGAGTGAGCTAACTCACATTAATTGCGTTGCGCTCACTGCCCGCTTTCCAGTCGGG
AAACCTGTCGTGCCAGCTGCATTAATGAATCGGCCAACGCGCGGGGAGAGGCGGTTTGCGTATTGGGCGC
TCTTCCGCTTCCTCGCTCACTGACTCGCTGCGCTCGGTCGTTCGGCTGCGGCGAGCGGTATCAGCTCACT
CAAAGGCGGTAATACGGTTATCCACAGAATCAGGGGATAACGCAGGAAAGAACATGTGAGCAAAAGGCCA
GCAAAAGGCCAGGAACCGTAAAAAGGCCGCGTTGCTGGCGTTTTTCCATAGGCTCCGCCCCCCTGACGAG
CATCACAAAAATCGACGCTCAAGTCAGAGGTGGCGAAACCCGACAGGACTATAAAGATACCAGGCGTTTC
CCCCTGGAAGCTCCCTCGTGCGCTCTCCTGTTCCGACCCTGCCGCTTACCGGATACCTGTCCGCCTTTCT
CCCTTCGGGAAGCGTGGCGCTTTCTCATAGCTCACGCTGTAGGTATCTCAGTTCGGTGTAGGTCGTTCGC
TCCAAGCTGGGCTGTGTGCACGAACCCCCCGTTCAGCCCGACCGCTGCGCCTTATCCGGTAACTATCGTC
TTGAGTCCAACCCGGTAAGACACGACTTATCGCCACTGGCAGCAGCCACTGGTAACAGGATTAGCAGAGC
GAGGTATGTAGGCGGTGCTACAGAGTTCTTGAAGTGGTGGCCTAACTACGGCTACACTAGAAGAACAGTA
TTTGGTATCTGCGCTCTGCTGAAGCCAGTTACCTTCGGAAAAAGAGTTGGTAGCTCTTGATCCGGCAAAC
AAACCACCGCTGGTAGCGGTGGTTTTTTTGTTTGCAAGCAGCAGATTACGCGCAGAAAAAAAGGATCTCA
AGAAGATCCTTTGATCTTTTCTACGGGGTCTGACGCTCAGTGGAACGAAAACTCACGTTAAGGGATTTTG
GTCATGAGATTATCAAAAAGGATCTTCACCTAGATCCTTTTAAATTAAAAATGAAGTTTTAAATCAATCT
AAAGTATATATGAGTAAACTTGGTCTGACAGTTACCAATGCTTAATCAGTGAGGCACCTATCTCAGCGAT
CTGTCTATTTCGTTCATCCATAGTTGCCTGACTCCCCGTCGTGTAGATAACTACGATACGGGAGGGCTTA
CCATCTGGCCCCAGTGCTGCAATGATACCGCGAGACCCACGCTCACCGGCTCCAGATTTATCAGCAATAA
ACCAGCCAGCCGGAAGGGCCGAGCGCAGAAGTGGTCCTGCAACTTTATCCGCCTCCATCCAGTCTATTAA
TTGTTGCCGGGAAGCTAGAGTAAGTAGTTCGCCAGTTAATAGTTTGCGCAACGTTGTTGCCATTGCTACA
GGCATCGTGGTGTCACGCTCGTCGTTTGGTATGGCTTCATTCAGCTCCGGTTCCCAACGATCAAGGCGAG
TTACATGATCCCCCATGTTGTGCAAAAAAGCGGTTAGCTCCTTCGGTCCTCCGATCGTTGTCAGAAGTAA
GTTGGCCGCAGTGTTATCACTCATGGTTATGGCAGCACTGCATAATTCTCTTACTGTCATGCCATCCGTA
AGATGCTTTTCTGTGACTGGTGAGTACTCAACCAAGTCATTCTGAGAATAGTGTATGCGGCGACCGAGTT
GCTCTTGCCCGGCGTCAATACGGGATAATACCGCGCCACATAGCAGAACTTTAAAAGTGCTCATCATTGG
AAAACGTTCTTCGGGGCGAAAACTCTCAAGGATCTTACCGCTGTTGAGATCCAGTTCGATGTAACCCACT
CGTGCACCCAACTGATCTTCAGCATCTTTTACTTTCACCAGCGTTTCTGGGTGAGCAAAAACAGGAAGGC
AAAATGCCGCAAAAAAGGGAATAAGGGCGACACGGAAATGTTGAATACTCATACTCTTCCTTTTTCAATA
TTATTGAAGCATTTATCAGGGTTATTGTCTCATGAGCGGATACATATTTGAATGTATTTAGAAAAATAAA
CAAATAGGGGTTCCGCGCACATTTCCCCGAAAAGTGCCACCTGACGTCTAAGAAACCATTATTATCATGA
CATTAACCTATAAAAATAGGCGTATCACGAGGCCCTTTCGTC
Features (pLannotate 1.2.2; 13 found; start..end, strand, type, name):
    137..236     +  misc_feature   bom (fragment): basis of mobility region from pBR322
    242..396     -  CDS            lacZα (fragment): LacZα fragment of β-galactosidase; lacZ fragment
   1397..2185    +  CDS            aadA: S3AD_ECOLX - Experimental evidence at protein level: Swiss-Prot protein existence level 1. Mediates bacterial resistance to the antibiotics streptomycin and spectinomycin. From Escherichia coli.
   2361..2468    +  CDS            mmr (fragment): MMR_MYCTU - Experimental evidence at protein level: Swiss-Prot protein existence level 1. Multidrug efflux pump. Confers resistance to tetraphenylphosphonium (TPP), erythromycin, ethidium bromide, acriflavine, safranin O, pyronin Y and methyl viologen. From Mycobacterium tuberculosis (strain ATCC 25618 / H37Rv).
   2948..3664    +  CDS            EYFP: EYFP is a basic (constitutively fluorescent) green/yellow fluorescent protein published in 1996, derived from Aequorea victoria. It is reported to be a very rapidly-maturing weak dimer with high acid sensitivity.
   4705..4721    -  protein_bind   lac operator: The lac repressor binds to the lac operator to inhibit transcription in E. coli. This inhibition can be relieved by adding lactose or isopropyl-β-D-thiogalactopyranoside (IPTG). lac repressor encoded by lacI
   4729..4759    -  promoter       lac promoter: promoter for the E. coli lac operon
   4774..4795    -  protein_bind   CAP binding site: CAP binding activates transcription in the presence of cAMP. E. coli catabolite activator protein
   4808..4900    -  CDS            lacI (fragment): lac repressor; lacI; The lac repressor binds to the lac operator to inhibit transcription in E. coli. This inhibition can be relieved by adding lactose or isopropyl-β-D-thiogalactopyranoside (IPTG).
   5083..5671    -  rep_origin     ori: high-copy-number ColE1/pMB1/pBR322/pUC origin of replication
   5842..6702    -  CDS            AmpR: β-lactamase; bla; confers resistance to ampicillin, carbenicillin, and related antibiotics
   6703..6807    -  promoter       AmpR promoter: bla
   6902..35      +  CDS            rop (fragment) (across the origin): Rop protein, which maintains plasmids at low copy number; rop
