[The description below was written by a language model from this plasmid's Addgene catalogue record and pLannotate feature annotations shown in this document.]
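Description:
pJMH058 is a 6.9 kb integration (homologous recombination) plasmid built on the pJMH020 backbone, a synthesized pUC-type cloning vector. It is propagated in E. coli through a high-copy ColE1/pUC origin and selected with ampicillin via the β-lactamase gene and its own promoter. Remnants of the lacZα/lac promoter-operator region flank the insert, consistent with cloning into a pUC-style polylinker. The short bom, rop and lacI fragments are backbone leftovers rather than functional parts.

The payload is a roughly 2.3 kb cassette described as aadA.co-TaadA-PcpcB-eYFP.co, placed between homology arms for the pilA locus. The codon-optimized aadA gene encodes an aminoglycoside adenylyltransferase that confers streptomycin/spectinomycin resistance and serves as the selectable marker in the target organism. It is followed by its terminator (TaadA). The small "mmr" fragment hit in the feature table falls in this intergenic stretch and is probably a spurious similarity match. Downstream, the cpcB promoter, which in cyanobacteria drives the phycocyanin operon and is generally regarded as strong, directs expression of a codon-optimized EYFP reporter. The promoter driving aadA is not stated in the record. The homology arms themselves are not annotated, but they presumably occupy the unannotated stretches on either side of the cassette.

The associated publication concerns engineering of the filamentous cyanobacterium Arthrospira platensis. This suggests that the plasmid is meant to deliver the marker and fluorescent reporter into the pilA locus by double crossover, with streptomycin/spectinomycin selecting integrants and YFP fluorescence reporting expression from the integrated cassette. The record does not explicitly name the recipient species.
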