Addgene plasmid #186640: pJMH058
Purpose: aadA.co-TaadA-PcpcB-eYFP.co between homology arms for pilA
Depositing lab: Adam Arkin. Depositing organization: University of California, Berkeley. Publication: Acetaminophen production in the edible, filamentous cyanobacterium Arthrospira platensis. Hilzinger JM, Friedline S, Sivanandan D, Cheng YF, Yamazaki S, Clark DS, Skerker JM, Arkin AP. Biotechnol Bioeng. 2025 Jan;122(1):44-52. doi: 10.1002/bit.28858. Epub 2024 Oct 11. PubMed 39392130.
Backbone
  Vector backbone: pJMH020
  Backbone manufacturer: Genscript
  Backbone size w/o insert (bp): 4636
  Vector type: Bacterial Expression, Synthetic Biology
  Selectable markers: Streptomycin/Spectinomycin
Growth in bacteria
  Bacterial resistance: Ampicillin, 100 μg/mL
  Growth temperature: 37°C
  Growth strain: DH5alpha
  Copy number: Unknown
Gene/Insert
  Gene/Insert name: aadA.co-TaadA-PcpcB-eYFP.co
  Insert size (bp): 2271
Resource information
  A portion of this plasmid was derived from a plasmid made by: Genscript Corp.
Terms and licenses: Academic/Nonprofit Terms; Industry Terms: Not Available to Industry
Depositor comments: Please visit https://www.biorxiv.org/content/10.1101/2022.06.30.498297v1 for bioRxiv preprint.
How to cite: pJMH058 was a gift from Adam Arkin (Addgene plasmid # 186640 ; http://n2t.net/addgene:186640 ; RRID:Addgene_186640)
